Addgene plasmid #169036: Rtn3LΔ6LIR-mNeonGreen
Purpose: Express human Rtn3L with 6x LC3-interacting regions mutated in mammalian cells
Depositing lab: Gia Voeltz. Publication: Reticulon-3 Promotes Endosome Maturation at ER Membrane Contact Sites. Wu H, Voeltz GK. Dev Cell. 2021 Jan 11;56(1):52-66.e7. doi: 10.1016/j.devcel.2020.12.014. PubMed 33434526.
Backbone
  Vector backbone: mNeonGreen-N1
  Backbone manufacturer: Allele Biotechnology
  Backbone size w/o insert (bp): 4700
  Total vector size (bp): 8269
  Vector type: Mammalian Expression
  Selectable markers: Neomycin (select with G418)
Growth in bacteria
  Bacterial resistance: Kanamycin, 50 μg/mL
  Growth temperature: 37°C
  Growth strain: DH5alpha
  Copy number: High Copy
Gene/Insert
  Gene/Insert name: Rtn3L (alt name: Rtn3b)
  Species: H. sapiens (human)
  Insert size (bp): 3040
  Mutation: Changed following LC3-interacting regions of Rtn3L-mNeonGreen: FTLL, YSKV, FEVI, WDLV, FEEL, and YDIL to ATLA, ASKA, AEVA, ADLA, AEEA, and ADIA.
  GenBank ID: NM_201428.3
  Entrez Gene: RTN3 (a.k.a. ASYIP, HAP, NSPL2, NSPLII, RTN3-A1)
  Promoter: CMV
  Tag / fusion protein: mNeonGreen (C terminal on backbone)
  Cloning method: Restriction Enzyme; 5′ cloning site XhoI (not destroyed); 3′ cloning site BamHI (not destroyed)
  Sequencing primers: 5′ CGCAAATGGGCGGTAGGCGTG; 3′ CAAATGTGGTATGGCTGATT
Terms and licenses: Academic/Nonprofit Terms; Industry Terms: Not Available to Industry
How to cite: Rtn3LΔ6LIR-mNeonGreen was a gift from Gia Voeltz (Addgene plasmid # 169036 ; http://n2t.net/addgene:169036 ; RRID:Addgene_169036)
