[The description below was written by a language model from this plasmid's Addgene catalogue record and pLannotate feature annotations shown in this document.]
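Description:
Rtn3LΔ6LIR-mNeonGreen is a mammalian expression plasmid built on the mNeonGreen-N1 backbone, an N1-style vector in which the gene of interest is cloned upstream of, and in frame with, the fluorescent protein. It is maintained in E. coli through a high-copy ColE1/pUC-type origin and also carries an f1 origin. A single NeoR/KanR (aminoglycoside phosphotransferase) cassette provides both selections. The bacterial AmpR (bla) promoter drives it for kanamycin resistance in bacteria, and the SV40 enhancer/early promoter, paired with an HSV TK polyadenylation signal, drives it for G418 selection of transfected mammalian cells.

The payload is the long isoform of human reticulon-3 (Rtn3L, also called Rtn3b), inserted between the XhoI and BamHI sites. It is expressed from the CMV immediate early enhancer and promoter and terminated by the SV40 poly(A) signal. The roughly 3 kb RTN3 coding sequence is followed after a short linker by mNeonGreen, a bright, fast-maturing monomeric green/yellow fluorescent protein, giving a C-terminally tagged fusion. In this variant all six LC3-interacting regions of Rtn3L are disrupted by changing the flanking aromatic and hydrophobic residues of each motif to alanine, which is expected to abolish binding to LC3-family autophagy proteins.

The stated purpose is to express this LIR-deficient Rtn3L in mammalian cells, and the fluorescent tag suits it to imaging, presumably alongside the wild-type fusion. The associated work concerns Rtn3 function in endosome maturation at ER membrane contact sites. The catalogue lists a total size of 8,269 bp, whereas the annotated sequencing record is 7,723 nt; this agrees closely with the listed backbone and insert sizes combined.
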