Features (pLannotate 1.2.2; 15 found; start..end, strand, type, name):
     61..364     +  enhancer       CMV enhancer: human cytomegalovirus immediate early enhancer
    365..568     +  promoter       CMV promoter: human cytomegalovirus (CMV) immediate early promoter
    591..618     +  misc_feature   MCS (fragment): multiple cloning site
    619..3657    +  CDS            RTN3: RTN3_HUMAN - Also known as ASYIP, NSPL2. Experimental evidence at protein level: Swiss-Prot protein existence level 1. May be involved in membrane trafficking in the early secretory pathway. Inhibits BACE1 activity and amyloid precursor protein processing. May induce caspase-8 cascade and apoptosis. May favor BCL2 translocation to the mitochondria upon endoplasmic reticulum stress. In case of enteroviruses infection, RTN3 may be involved in the viral replication or pathogenesis. Induces the formation of endoplasmic reticulum tubules (PubMed:25612671). From Homo sapiens (Human).
   3679..4386    +  CDS            mNeonGreen: mNeonGreen is a basic (constitutively fluorescent) green/yellow fluorescent protein published in 2013, derived from Branchiostoma lanceolatum. It is reported to be a very rapidly-maturing monomer with moderate acid sensitivity.
   4405..4488    +  CDS            large T antigen (fragment): large T antigen from SV40 (simian virus 40)
   4511..4632    +  polyA_signal   SV40 poly(A) signal: SV40 polyadenylation signal
   4639..5094    -  rep_origin     f1 ori (sequence partly withheld): f1 bacteriophage origin of replication; arrow indicates direction of (+) strand synthesis
   5121..5225    +  promoter       AmpR promoter: bla
   5227..5584    +  promoter       SV40 promoter: SV40 enhancer and early promoter
   5619..6413    +  CDS            NeoR/KanR: aminoglycoside phosphotransferase from Tn5; aph(3')-II (or nptII); confers resistance to neomycin, kanamycin, and G418 (Geneticin®)
   6434..6586    +  CDS            ble (fragment): BLE_KLEPN - Experimental evidence at protein level: Swiss-Prot protein existence level 1. Binding protein with a strong affinity to the bleomycin family of antibiotics. Binds to CL990; an antimitotic-antibiotic compound. From Klebsiella pneumoniae.
   6645..6692    +  polyA_signal   HSV TK poly(A) signal: herpes simplex virus thymidine kinase polyadenylation signal (Cole and Stacy, 1985)
   6783..6799    -  polyA_signal   bGH poly(A) signal (fragment): bovine growth hormone polyadenylation signal
   7021..7609    +  rep_origin     ori: high-copy-number ColE1/pMB1/pBR322/pUC origin of replication
>Addgene plasmid #169036 | Rtn3LΔ6LIR-mNeonGreen | addgene full sequence | sequence record 338353 | Addgene NGS Result
TAGTTATTAATAGTAATCAATTACGGGGTCATTAGTTCATAGCCCATATATGGAGTTCCGCGTTACATAA
CTTACGGTAAATGGCCCGCCTGGCTGACCGCCCAACGACCCCCGCCCATTGACGTCAATAATGACGTATG
TTCCCATAGTAACGCCAATAGGGACTTTCCATTGACGTCAATGGGTGGAGTATTTACGGTAAACTGCCCA
CTTGGCAGTACATCAAGTGTATCATATGCCAAGTACGCCCCCTATTGACGTCAATGACGGTAAATGGCCC
GCCTGGCATTATGCCCAGTACATGACCTTATGGGACTTTCCTACTTGGCAGTACATCTACGTATTAGTCA
TCGCTATTACCATGGTGATGCGGTTTTGGCAGTACATCAATGGGCGTGGATAGCGGTTTGACTCACGGGG
ATTTCCAAGTCTCCACCCCATTGACGTCAATGGGAGTTTGTTTTGGCACCAAAATCAACGGGACTTTCCA
AAATGTCGTAACAACTCCGCCCCATTGACGCAAATGGGCGGTAGGCGTGTACGGTGGGAGGTCTATATAA
GCAGAGCTGGTTTAGTGAACCGTCAGATCCGCTAGCGCTACCGGACTCAGATCTCGAGATGGCGGAGCCG
TCGGCGGCCACTCAGTCCCATTCCATCTCCTCGTCGTCCTTCGGAGCCGAGCCGTCCGCGCCCGGCGGCG
GCGGGAGCCCAGGAGCCTGCCCCGCCCTGGGGACGAAGAGCTGCAGCTCCTCCTGTGCGGAGGGATTGAG
CTCTCTTTGCTCTGATGAGCCATCTTCAGAAATTATGACTTCTTCCTTTCTTTCATCTTCTGAAATACAT
AACACTGGCCTTACAATACTACATGGAGAAAAAAGCCATGTGTTAGGGAGCCAGCCTATTTTAGCCAAAG
AAGGAAAAGACCACTTGGATCTTCTAGATATGAAAAAGATGGAAAAGCCTCAGGGGACCAGCAACAACGT
ATCAGACTCTTCAGTTTCTCTTGCAGCAGGAGTTCATTGTGACCGTCCTTCTATTCCAGCCAGTTTCCCA
GAGCATCCTGCTTTTCTCTCAAAGAAAATTGGTCAAGTGGAAGAGCAAATAGATAAAGAGACCAAGAACC
CAAATGGGGTATCAAGTAGGGAGGCTAAAACTGCATTGGATGCTGATGACAGAGCCACTTTGGCGACAGC
CCAGAAACCACCTACTGAGGCCTCTAAGGCAGAAGGCATTTATACATATTCTTTGTCTCCATCCAAAGTT
TCAGGAGATGATGTTATTGAAAAGGATTCCCCTGAATCACCAGCTGAAGTAGCTATTGACAAAGCAGCAT
TTGACAAAGAATTTAAAGACTCATATAAGGAGAGCACAGATGATTTTGGTAGCTGGTCTGTGCACACTGA
TAAAGAATCATCCGAAGACATTTCAGAGACTAATGACAAGCTTTTTCCACTGAGAAATAAAGAGGCAGGA
CGTTACCCAATGTCTGCATTGCTCAGTAGGCAGTTTTCACACACAAATGCAGCACTGGAAGAGGTGTCCA
GATGCGTGAATGATATGCATAACTTTACTAACGAAATACTGACTGCGGATCTGGCTCCCCAAGTGAAACA
ACAGACCGATAAATCTTCTGACTGCATCACAAAAACTACAGGACTTGACATGAGTGAATATAATTCAGAA
ATTCCAGTTGTAAATCTTAAAACTAGCACTCATCAGAAAACTCCTGTATGTTCTATTGATGGGAGCACTC
CCATCACTAAATCAACAGGTGATTGGGCAGAAGCATCTCTCCAGCAAGAAAATGCTATTACTGGAAAACC
TGTACCTGACTCTTTGAATTCCACAAAAGAATTCAGTATCAAAGGTGTGCAAGGCAATATGCAGAAACAG
GATGACACACTTGCAGAATTACCTGGATCTCCACCTGAGAAATGTGACTCTTTGGGTTCTGGAGTGGCCA
CAGTGAAAGTGGTTTTACCTGATGACCACCTGAAAGATGAAATGGACTGGCAGAGCTCTGCATTGGGAGA
AATCACAGAAGCTGATAGTTCTGGTGAGTCTGATGACACAGTAATAGAGGACATCACAGCAGATACATCA
TTTGAAAATAACAAAATTCAGGCTGAAAAACCTGTTTCCATTCCAAGTGCTGTTGTAAAAACAGGTGAAA
GAGAAATCAAAGAGATTCCCAGTTGTGAGAGAGAAGAAAAAACATCTAAAAACGCTGAAGAAGCGGTCAG
TGACTCTGAGCTGCATCAAGATCAGCCTGATATTCTTGGAAGGAGTCCAGCTAGTGAGGCAGCATGTTCA
AAAGTACCCGATACGAATGTCTCCTTAGAAGATGTGAGTGAAGTTGCTCCTGAAAAGCCTATTACTACTG
AGAACCCCAAACTTCCTTCAACAGTGTCTCCAAATGTTTTTAATGAGACAGAATTCTCATTAAATGTGAC
AACATCTGCCTATTTGGAGTCATTACATGGGAAAAATGTTAAACATATAGATGATTCCTCCCCAGAGGAC
CTGATAGCAGCCTTTACAGAAACCAGAGATAAAGGAATAGTAGATAGTGAAAGAAATGCTTTTAAAGCAA
TATCAGAGAAGATGACAGACTTTAAAACAACTCCTCCTGTAGAAGTCTTACATGAAAATGAGTCCGGTGG
TTCTGAAATTAAAGACATTGGAAGCAAATACAGTGAACAAAGCAAAGAAACAAATGGAAGTGAGCCTCTA
GGTGTTTTCCCTACCCAAGGTACTCCAGTAGCATCTCTTGACTTAGAACAAGAACAGCTCACAATTAAGG
CTCTTAAAGAATTAGGTGAAAGACAGGTTGAGAAGTCAACTTCTGCACAGCGTGACGCAGAATTGCCTTC
TGAAGAAGTACTGAAGCAAACTTTCACATTTGCTCCAGAATCTTGGCCACAGAGATCAGCTGACATCGCA
GAACGTAATGTCAAGAATGGATCTGATCTTGGGATTTCCCAGAAGCCCATCACTATCAGAGAAACTACTA
GGGTAGATGCTGTTTCCAGCCTTAGCAAGACTGAATTGGTAAAAAAGCATGTCCTAGCAAGACTTCTGAC
AGACTTCTCAGTGCACGATCTGATTTTCTGGAGAGATGTGAAGAAGACTGGGTTTGTCTTTGGCACCACG
CTGATCATGCTGCTTTCCCTGGCAGCTTTCAGTGTCATCAGTGTGGTTTCTTACCTCATCCTGGCTCTTC
TCTCTGTCACCATCAGCTTCAGGATCTACAAGTCCGTCATCCAAGCTGTACAGAAGTCAGAAGAAGGCCA
TCCATTCAAAGCCTACCTGGACGTAGACATTACTCTGTCCTCAGAAGCTTTCCATAATTACATGAATGCT
GCCATGGTGCACATCAACAGGGCCCTGAAACTCATTATTCGTCTCTTTCTGGTAGAAGATCTGGTTGACT
CCTTGAAGCTGGCTGTCTTCATGTGGCTGATGACCTATGTTGGTGCTGTTTTTAACGGAATCACCCTTCT
AATTCTTGCTGAACTGCTCATTTTCAGTGTCCCGATTGTCTATGAGAAGTACAAGACCCAGATTGATCAC
TATGTTGGCATCGCCCGAGATCAGACCAAGTCAATTGTTGAAAAGATCCAAGCAAAACTCCCTGGAATCG
CCAAAAAAAAGGCAGAACGGGATCCACCGGTCGCCACCATGGTGAGCAAGGGCGAGGAGGATAACATGGC
CTCTCTCCCAGCGACACATGAGTTACACATCTTTGGCTCCATCAACGGTGTGGACTTTGACATGGTGGGT
CAGGGCACCGGCAATCCAAATGATGGTTATGAGGAGTTAAACCTGAAGTCCACCAAGGGTGACCTCCAGT
TCTCCCCCTGGATTCTGGTCCCTCATATCGGGTATGGCTTCCATCAGTACCTGCCCTACCCTGACGGGAT
GTCGCCTTTCCAGGCCGCCATGGTAGATGGCTCCGGCTACCAAGTCCATCGCACAATGCAGTTTGAAGAT
GGTGCCTCCCTTACTGTTAACTACCGCTACACCTACGAGGGAAGCCACATCAAAGGAGAGGCCCAGGTGA
AGGGGACTGGTTTCCCTGCTGACGGTCCTGTGATGACCAACTCGCTGACCGCTGCGGACTGGTGCAGGTC
GAAGAAGACTTACCCCAACGACAAAACCATCATCAGTACCTTTAAGTGGAGTTACACCACTGGAAATGGC
AAGCGCTACCGGAGCACTGCGCGGACCACCTACACCTTTGCCAAGCCAATGGCGGCTAACTATCTGAAGA
ACCAGCCGATGTACGTGTTCCGTAAGACGGAGCTCAAGCACTCCAAGACCGAGCTCAACTTCAAGGAGTG
GCAAAAGGCCTTTACCGATGTGATGGGCATGGACGAGCTGTACAAGTAAGCGGCCGCGACTCTAGATCAT
AATCAGCCATACCACATTTGTAGAGGTTTTACTTGCTTTAAAAAACCTCCCACACCTCCCCCTGAACCTG
AAACATAAAATGAATGCAATTGTTGTTGTTAACTTGTTTATTGCAGCTTATAATGGTTACAAATAAAGCA
ATAGCATCACAAATTTCACAAATAAAGCATTTTTTTCACTGCATTCTAGTTGTGGTTTGTCCAAACTCAT
CAATGTATCTTAAGGCGTAAATTGTAAGCGTTAATATTTTGTTAAAATTCGCGTTAAATTTTTGTTAAAT
CAGCTCATTTTTTAACCAATAGGCCGAAATCGGCAAAATCCCTTATAAATCAAAAGAATAGACCGAGATA
GGGT
[37 nt withheld, positions 4765-4801]
AAAGAACGTGGACTCCAACGTCAAAGGGCGAAAAACCGTCTATCAGGGCTATGGCCCACTACGTGAACCA
TCACCCT
[91 nt withheld, positions 4879-4969]
G
[124 nt withheld, positions 4971-5094]
CAGGTGGCACTTTTCGGGGAAATGTGCGCGGAACCCCTATTTGTTTATTTTTCTAAATACATTCAAATAT
GTATCCGCTCATGAGACAATAACCCTGATAAATGCTTCAATAATATTGAAAAAGGAAGAGTCCTGAGGCG
GAAAGAACCAGCTGTGGAATGTGTGTCAGTTAGGGTGTGGAAAGTCCCCAGGCTCCCCAGCAGGCAGAAG
TATGCAAAGCATGCATCTCAATTAGTCAGCAACCAGGTGTGGAAAGTCCCCAGGCTCCCCAGCAGGCAGA
AGTATGCAAAGCATGCATCTCAATTAGTCAGCAACCATAGTCCCGCCCCTAACTCCGCCCATCCCGCCCC
TAACTCCGCCCAGTTCCGCCCATTCTCCGCCCCATGGCTGACTAATTTTTTTTATTTATGCAGAGGCCGA
GGCCGCCTCGGCCTCTGAGCTATTCCAGAAGTAGTGAGGAGGCTTTTTTGGAGGCCTAGGCTTTTGCAAA
GATCGATCAAGAGACAGGATGAGGATCGTTTCGCATGATTGAACAAGATGGATTGCACGCAGGTTCTCCG
GCCGCTTGGGTGGAGAGGCTATTCGGCTATGACTGGGCACAACAGACAATCGGCTGCTCTGATGCCGCCG
TGTTCCGGCTGTCAGCGCAGGGGCGCCCGGTTCTTTTTGTCAAGACCGACCTGTCCGGTGCCCTGAATGA
ACTGCAAGACGAGGCAGCGCGGCTATCGTGGCTGGCCACGACGGGCGTTCCTTGCGCAGCTGTGCTCGAC
GTTGTCACTGAAGCGGGAAGGGACTGGCTGCTATTGGGCGAAGTGCCGGGGCAGGATCTCCTGTCATCTC
ACCTTGCTCCTGCCGAGAAAGTATCCATCATGGCTGATGCAATGCGGCGGCTGCATACGCTTGATCCGGC
TACCTGCCCATTCGACCACCAAGCGAAACATCGCATCGAGCGAGCACGTACTCGGATGGAAGCCGGTCTT
GTCGATCAGGATGATCTGGACGAAGAGCATCAGGGGCTCGCGCCAGCCGAACTGTTCGCCAGGCTCAAGG
CGAGCATGCCCGACGGCGAGGATCTCGTCGTGACCCATGGCGATGCCTGCTTGCCGAATATCATGGTGGA
AAATGGCCGCTTTTCTGGATTCATCGACTGTGGCCGGCTGGGTGTGGCGGACCGCTATCAGGACATAGCG
TTGGCTACCCGTGATATTGCTGAAGAGCTTGGCGGCGAATGGGCTGACCGCTTCCTCGTGCTTTACGGTA
TCGCCGCTCCCGATTCGCAGCGCATCGCCTTCTATCGCCTTCTTGACGAGTTCTTCTGAGCGGGACTCTG
GGGTTCGAAATGACCGACCAAGCGACGCCCAACCTGCCATCACGAGATTTCGATTCCACCGCCGCCTTCT
ATGAAAGGTTGGGCTTCGGAATCGTTTTCCGGGACGCCGGCTGGATGATCCTCCAGCGCGGGGATCTCAT
GCTGGAGTTCTTCGCCCACCCTAGGGGGAGGCTAACTGAAACACGGAAGGAGACAATACCGGAAGGAACC
CGCGCTATGACGGCAATAAAAAGACAGAATAAAACGCACGGTGTTGGGTCGTTTGTTCATAAACGCGGGG
TTCGGTCCCAGGGCTGGCACTCTGTCGATACCCCACCGAGACCCCATTGGGGCCAATACGCCCGCGTTTC
TTCCTTTTCCCCACCCCACCCCCCAAGTTCGGGTGAAGGCCCAGGGCTCGCAGCCAACGTCGGGGCGGCA
GGCCCTGCCATAGCCTCAGGTTACTCATATATACTTTAGATTGATTTAAAACTTCATTTTTAATTTAAAA
GGATCTAGGTGAAGATCCTTTTTGATAATCTCATGACCAAAATCCCTTAACGTGAGTTTTCGTTCCACTG
AGCGTCAGACCCCGTAGAAAAGATCAAAGGATCTTCTTGAGATCCTTTTTTTCTGCGCGTAATCTGCTGC
TTGCAAACAAAAAAACCACCGCTACCAGCGGTGGTTTGTTTGCCGGATCAAGAGCTACCAACTCTTTTTC
CGAAGGTAACTGGCTTCAGCAGAGCGCAGATACCAAATACTGTTCTTCTAGTGTAGCCGTAGTTAGGCCA
CCACTTCAAGAACTCTGTAGCACCGCCTACATACCTCGCTCTGCTAATCCTGTTACCAGTGGCTGCTGCC
AGTGGCGATAAGTCGTGTCTTACCGGGTTGGACTCAAGACGATAGTTACCGGATAAGGCGCAGCGGTCGG
GCTGAACGGGGGGTTCGTGCACACAGCCCAGCTTGGAGCGAACGACCTACACCGAACTGAGATACCTACA
GCGTGAGCTATGAGAAAGCGCCACGCTTCCCGAAGGGAGAAAGGCGGACAGGTATCCGGTAAGCGGCAGG
GTCGGAACAGGAGAGCGCACGAGGGAGCTTCCAGGGGGAAACGCCTGGTATCTTTATAGTCCTGTCGGGT
TTCGCCACCTCTGACTTGAGCGTCGATTTTTGTGATGCTCGTCAGGGGGGCGGAGCCTATGGAAAAACGC
CAGCAACGCGGCCTTTTTACGGTTCCTGGCCTTTTGCTGGCCTTTTGCTCACATGTTCTTTCCTGCGTTA
TCCCCTGATTCTGTGGATAACCGTATTACCGCCATGCAT
